>Addgene plasmid #117583 | pEPOR2KN0011 | addgene full sequence | sequence record 228252 | Addgene NGS Result
GAACACTCTGTGCCGATGTATCACCTCTCGCAAGAATTCAAGCTTGGAGGTCAACATGGTGGAGCACGAC
ACTCTGGTCTACTCCAAAAATGTCAAAGATACAGTCTCAGAAGATCAAAGGGCTATTGAGACTTTTCAAC
AAAGGATAATTTCGGGAAACCTCCTCGGATTCCATTGCCCAGCTATCTGTCACTTCATCGAAAGGACAGT
AGAAAAGGAAGGTGGCTCCTACAAATGCCATCATTGCGATAAAGGAAAGGCTATCATTCAAGATCTCTCT
GCCGACAGTGGTCCCAAAGATGGACCCCCACCCACGAGGAGCATCGTGGAAAAAGAAGAGGTTCCAACCA
CGTCTACAAAGCAAGTGGATTGATGTGATAACATGGTGGAGCACGACACTCTGGTCTACTCCAAAAATGT
CAAAGATACAGTCTCAGAAGATCAAAGGGCTATTGAGACTTTTCAACAAAGGATAATTTCGGGAAACCTC
CTCGGATTCCATTGCCCAGCTATCTGTCACTTCATCGAAAGGACAGTAGAAAAGGAAGGTGGCTCCTACA
AATGCCATCATTGCGATAAAGGAAAGGCTATCATTCAAGATCTCTCTGCCGACAGTGGTCCCAAAGATGG
ACCCCCACCCACGAGGAGCATCGTGGAAAAAGAAGAGGTTCCAACCACGTCTACAAAGCAAGTGGATTGA
TGTGACATCTCCACTGACGTAAGGGATGACGCACAATCCCACTATCCTTCGCAAGACCCTTCCTCTATAT
AAGGAAGTTCATTTCATTTGGAGAGGACACGCTCGAGTATAAGAGCTCATTTTTACAACAATTACCAACA
ACAACAAACAACAAACAACATTACAATTACATTTACAATTATCGATACAATGGACAAGAAGTACTCCATT
GGGCTCGATATCGGCACAAACAGCGTCGGCTGGGCCGTCATTACGGACGAGTACAAGGTGCCGAGCAAAA
AATTCAAAGTTCTGGGCAATACCGATCGCCACAGCATAAAGAAGAACCTCATTGGCGCCCTCCTGTTCGA
CTCCGGGGAGACGGCCGAAGCCACGCGGCTCAAAAGAACAGCACGGCGCAGATATACCCGCAGAAAGAAT
CGGATCTGCTACCTGCAGGAGATCTTTAGTAATGAGATGGCTAAGGTGGATGACTCTTTCTTCCATAGGC
TGGAGGAGTCCTTTTTGGTGGAGGAGGATAAAAAGCACGAGCGCCACCCAATCTTTGGCAATATCGTGGA
CGAGGTGGCGTACCATGAAAAGTACCCAACCATATATCATCTGAGGAAGAAGCTTGTAGACAGTACTGAT
AAGGCTGACTTGCGGTTGATCTATCTCGCGCTGGCGCATATGATCAAATTTCGGGGACACTTCCTCATCG
AGGGGGACCTGAACCCAGACAACAGCGATGTCGACAAACTCTTTATCCAACTGGTTCAGACTTACAATCA
GCTTTTCGAAGAGAACCCGATCAACGCATCCGGAGTTGACGCCAAAGCAATCCTGAGCGCTAGGCTGTCC
AAATCCCGGCGGCTCGAAAACCTCATCGCACAGCTCCCTGGGGAGAAGAAGAACGGCCTGTTTGGTAATC
TTATCGCCCTGTCACTCGGGCTGACCCCCAACTTTAAATCTAACTTCGACCTGGCCGAAGATGCCAAGCT
TCAACTGAGCAAAGACACCTACGATGATGATCTCGACAATCTGCTGGCCCAGATCGGCGACCAGTACGCA
GACCTTTTTTTGGCGGCAAAGAACCTGTCAGACGCCATTCTGCTGAGTGATATTCTGCGAGTGAACACGG
AGATCACCAAAGCTCCGCTGAGCGCTAGTATGATCAAGCGCTATGATGAGCACCACCAAGACTTGACTTT
GCTGAAGGCCCTTGTCAGACAGCAACTGCCTGAGAAGTACAAGGAAATTTTCTTCGATCAGTCTAAAAAT
GGCTACGCCGGATACATTGACGGCGGAGCAAGCCAGGAGGAATTTTACAAATTTATTAAGCCCATCTTGG
AAAAAATGGACGGCACCGAGGAGCTGCTGGTAAAGCTTAACAGAGAAGATCTGTTGCGCAAACAGCGCAC
TTTCGACAATGGAAGCATCCCCCACCAGATTCACCTGGGCGAACTGCACGCTATCCTCAGGCGGCAAGAG
GATTTCTACCCCTTTTTGAAAGATAACAGGGAAAAGATTGAGAAAATCCTCACATTTCGGATACCCTACT
ATGTAGGCCCCCTCGCCCGGGGAAATTCCAGATTCGCGTGGATGACTCGCAAATCAGAAGAGACTATCAC
TCCCTGGAACTTCGAGGAAGTCGTGGATAAGGGGGCCTCTGCCCAGTCCTTCATCGAAAGGATGACTAAC
TTTGATAAAAATCTGCCTAACGAAAAGGTGCTTCCTAAACACTCTCTGCTGTACGAGTACTTCACAGTTT
ATAACGAGCTCACCAAGGTCAAATACGTCACAGAAGGGATGAGAAAGCCAGCATTCCTGTCTGGAGAGCA
GAAGAAAGCTATCGTGGACCTCCTCTTCAAGACGAACCGGAAAGTTACCGTGAAACAGCTCAAAGAAGAT
TATTTCAAAAAGATTGAATGTTTCGACTCTGTTGAAATCAGCGGAGTGGAGGATCGCTTCAACGCATCCC
TGGGAACGTATCACGATCTCCTGAAAATCATTAAAGACAAGGACTTCCTGGACAATGAGGAGAACGAGGA
CATTCTTGAGGACATTGTCCTCACCCTTACGTTGTTTGAAGATAGGGAGATGATTGAAGAACGCTTGAAA
ACTTACGCTCATCTCTTCGACGACAAAGTCATGAAACAGCTCAAGAGGCGCCGATATACAGGATGGGGGC
GGCTGTCAAGAAAACTGATCAATGGGATCCGAGACAAGCAGAGTGGAAAGACAATCCTGGATTTTCTTAA
GTCCGATGGATTTGCCAACCGGAACTTCATGCAGTTGATCCATGATGACTCTCTCACCTTTAAGGAGGAC
ATCCAGAAAGCACAAGTTTCTGGCCAGGGGGACAGTCTCCACGAGCACATCGCTAATCTTGCAGGTAGCC
CAGCTATCAAAAAGGGAATACTGCAGACCGTTAAGGTCGTGGATGAACTCGTCAAAGTAATGGGAAGGCA
TAAGCCCGAGAATATCGTTATCGAGATGGCCCGAGAGAACCAAACTACCCAGAAGGGACAGAAGAACAGT
AGGGAAAGGATGAAGAGGATTGAAGAGGGTATAAAAGAACTGGGGTCCCAAATCCTTAAGGAACACCCAG
TTGAAAACACCCAGCTTCAGAATGAGAAGCTCTACCTGTACTACCTGCAGAACGGCAGGGACATGTACGT
GGATCAGGAACTGGACATCAATCGGCTCTCCGACTACGACGTGGATCATATCGTGCCCCAGTCTTTTCTC
AAAGATGATTCTATTGATAATAAAGTGTTGACAAGATCCGATAAAAATAGAGGGAAGAGTGATAACGTCC
CCTCAGAAGAAGTTGTCAAGAAAATGAAAAATTATTGGCGGCAGCTGCTGAACGCCAAACTGATCACACA
ACGGAAGTTCGATAATCTGACTAAGGCTGAACGAGGTGGCCTGTCTGAGTTGGATAAAGCCGGCTTCATC
AAAAGGCAGCTTGTTGAGACACGCCAGATCACCAAGCACGTGGCCCAAATTCTCGATTCACGCATGAACA
CCAAGTACGATGAAAATGACAAACTGATTCGAGAGGTGAAAGTTATTACTCTGAAGTCTAAGCTGGTTTC
AGATTTCAGAAAGGACTTTCAGTTTTATAAGGTGAGAGAGATCAACAATTACCACCATGCGCATGATGCC
TACCTGAATGCAGTGGTAGGCACTGCACTTATCAAAAAATATCCCAAGCTTGAATCTGAATTTGTTTACG
GAGACTATAAAGTGTACGATGTTAGGAAAATGATCGCAAAGTCTGAGCAGGAAATAGGCAAGGCCACCGC
TAAGTACTTCTTTTACAGCAATATTATGAATTTTTTCAAGACCGAGATTACACTGGCCAATGGAGAGATT
CGGAAGCGACCACTTATCGAAACAAACGGAGAAACAGGAGAAATCGTGTGGGACAAGGGTAGGGATTTCG
CGACAGTCCGGAAGGTCCTGTCCATGCCGCAGGTGAACATCGTTAAAAAGACCGAAGTACAGACCGGAGG
CTTCTCCAAGGAAAGTATCCTCCCGAAAAGGAACAGCGACAAGCTGATCGCACGCAAAAAAGATTGGGAC
CCCAAGAAATACGGCGGATTCGATTCTCCTACAGTCGCTTACAGTGTACTGGTTGTGGCCAAAGTGGAGA
AAGGGAAGTCTAAAAAACTCAAAAGCGTCAAGGAACTGCTGGGCATCACAATCATGGAGCGATCAAGCTT
CGAAAAAAACCCCATCGACTTTCTCGAGGCGAAAGGATATAAAGAGGTCAAAAAAGACCTCATCATTAAG
CTTCCCAAGTACTCTCTCTTTGAGCTTGAAAACGGCCGGAAACGAATGCTCGCTAGTGCGGGCGAGCTGC
AGAAAGGTAACGAGCTGGCACTGCCCTCTAAATACGTTAATTTCTTGTATCTGGCCAGCCACTATGAAAA
GCTCAAAGGATCTCCCGAAGATAATGAGCAGAAGCAGCTGTTCGTGGAACAACACAAACACTACCTTGAT
GAGATCATCGAGCAAATAAGCGAATTCTCCAAAAGAGTGATCCTCGCCGACGCTAACCTCGATAAGGTGC
TTTCTGCTTACAATAAGCACAGGGATAAGCCCATCAGGGAGCAGGCAGAAAACATTATCCACTTGTTTAC
TCTGACCAACTTGGGCGCGCCTGCAGCCTTCAAGTACTTCGACACCACCATAGACAGAAAGCGGTACACC
TCTACAAAGGAGGTCCTGGACGCCACACTGATTCATCAGTCAATTACGGGGCTCTATGAAACAAGAATCG
ACCTCTCTCAGCTCGGTGGAGACAGCAGGGCTGACCCCAAGAAGAAGAGGAAGGTGGGTTCGATGGTGAG
CAAGGGCGAGGAGCTGTTCACCGGGGTGGTGCCCATCCTGGTCGAGCTGGACGGCGACGTAAACGGCCAC
AAGTTCAGCGTGTCCGGCGAGGGCGAGGGCGATGCCACCTACGGCAAGCTGACCCTGAAGTTCATCTGCA
CCACCGGCAAGCTGCCCGTGCCCTGGCCCACCCTCGTGACCACCTTCGGCTACGGCCTGCAGTGCTTCGC
CCGCTACCCCGACCACATGAAGCAGCACGACTTCTTCAAGTCCGCCATGCCCGAAGGCTACGTCCAGGAG
CGCACCATCTTCTTCAAGGACGACGGCAACTACAAGACCCGCGCCGAGGTGAAGTTCGAGGGCGACACCC
TGGTGAACCGCATCGAGCTGAAGGGCATCGACTTCAAGGAGGACGGCAACATCCTGGGGCACAAGCTGGA
GTACAACTACAACAGCCACAACGTCTATATCATGGCCGACAAGCAGAAGAACGGCATCAAGGTGAACTTC
AAGATCCGCCACAACATCGAGGACGGCAGCGTGCAGCTCGCCGACCACTACCAGCAGAACACCCCCATCG
GCGACGGCCCCGTGCTGCTGCCCGACAACCACTACCTGAGCTACCAGTCCGCCCTGAGCAAAGACCCCAA
CGAGAAGCGCGATCACATGGTCCTGCTGGAGTTCGTGACCGCCGCCGGGATCACTCTCGGCATGGACGAG
CTGTACAAGTGAGCTTGTCAAGCAGATCGTTCAAACATTTGGCAATAAAGTTTCTTAAGATTGAATCCTG
TTGCCGGTCTTGCGATGATTATCATATAATTTCTGTTGAATTACGTTAAGCATGTAATAATTAACATGTA
ATGCATGACGTTATTTATGAGATGGGTTTTTATGATTAGAGTCCCGCAATTATACATTTAATACGCGATA
GAAAACAAAATATAGCGCGCAAACTAGGATAAATTATCGCGCGCGGTGTCATCTATGTTACTAGATCGAC
GCTACTAGAATTCGAGCTCGGAGCATCTTCATTCTTAAGATATGAAGATAATCTTCAAAAGGCCCCTGGG
AATCTGAAAGAAGAGAAGCAGGCCCATTTATATGGGAAAGAACAATAGTATTTCTTATATAGGCCCATTT
AAGTTGAAAACAATCTTCAAAAGTCCCACATCGCTTAGATAAGAAAACGAAGCTGAGTTTATATACAGCT
AGAGTCGAAGTAGTGATTGCCGTTAATTTGAGAGTTCAGTTTTAGAGCTAGAAATAGCAAGTTAAAATAA
GGCTAGTCCGTTATCAACTTGAAAAAGTGGCACCGAGTCGGTGCTTTTTTTCTAGACCCAGCTTTCTTGT
ACAAAGTTGGCATTACGCTTTACGAGGATGCACATGTGACCGAGGGACACGAAGTGATCCGTTTAAACTA
TCAGTGTTTGACAGGATATATTGGCGGGTAAACCTAAGAGAAAAGAGCGTTTATTAGAATAATCGGATAT
TTAAAAGGGCGTGAAAAGGTTTATCCGTTCGTCCATTTGTATGTGCATGCCAACCACAGGGTTCCCCTCG
GGAGTCAGCCGTGCGGCTGCATGAAATCCTGGCCGGTTTGTCTGATGCCAAGCTGGCGGCCTGGCCGGCC
AGCTTGGCCGCTGAAGAAACCGAGCGCCGCCGTCTAAAAAGGTGATGTGTATTTGAGTAAAACAGCTTGC
GTCATGCGGTCGCTGCGTATATGATGCGATGAGTAAATAAACAAATACGCAAGGGGAACGCATGAAGGTT
ATCGCTGTACTTAACCAGAAAGGCGGGTCAGGCAAGACGACCATCGCAACCCATCTAGCCCGCGCCCTGC
AACTCGCCGGGGCCGATGTTCTGTTAGTCGATTCCGATCCCCAGGGCAGTGCCCGCGATTGGGCGGCCGT
GCGGGAAGATCAACCGCTAACCGTTGTCGGCATCGACCGCCCGACGATTGACCGCGACGTGAAGGCCATC
GGCCGGCGCGACTTCGTAGTGATCGACGGAGCGCCCCAGGCGGCGGACTTGGCTGTGTCCGCGATCAAGG
CAGCCGACTTCGTGCTGATTCCGGTGCAGCCAAGCCCTTACGACATATGGGCCACCGCCGACCTGGTGGA
GCTGGTTAAGCAGCGCATTGAGGTCACGGATGGAAGGCTACAAGCGGCCTTTGTCGTGTCGCGGGCGATC
AAAGGCACGCGCATCGGCGGTGAGGTTGCCGAGGCGCTGGCCGGGTACGAGCTGCCCATTCTTGAGTCCC
GTATCACGCAGCGCGTGAGCTACCCAGGCACTGCCGCCGCCGGCACAACCGTTCTTGAATCAGAACCCGA
GGGCGACGCTGCCCGCGAGGTCCAGGCGCTGGCCGCTGAAATTAAATCAAAACTCATTTGAGTTAATGAG
GTAAAGAGAAAATGAGCAAAAGCACAAACACGCTAAGTGCCGGCCGTCCGAGCGCACGCAGCAGCAAGGC
TGCAACGTTGGCCAGCCTGGCAGACACGCCAGCCATGAAGCGGGTCAACTTTCAGTTGCCGGCGGAGGAT
CACACCAAGCTGAAGATGTACGCGGTACGCCAAGGCAAGACCATTACCGAGCTGCTATCTGAATACATCG
CGCAGCTACCAGAGTAAATGAGCAAATGAATAAATGAGTAGATGAATTTTAGCGGCTAAAGGAGGCGGCA
TGGAAAATCAAGAACAACCAGGCACCGACGCCGTGGAATGCCCCATGTGTGGAGGAACGGGCGGTTGGCC
AGGCGTAAGCGGCTGGGTTGTCTGCCGGCCCTGCAATGGCACTGGAACCCCCAAGCCCGAGGAATCGGCG
TGAGCGGTCGCAAACCATCCGGCCCGGTACAAATCGGCGCGGCGCTGGGTGATGACCTGGTGGAGAAGTT
GAAGGCCGCGCAGGCCGCCCAGCGGCAACGCATCGAGGCAGAAGCACGCCCCGGTGAATCGTGGCAAGCG
GCCGCTGATCGAATCCGCAAAGAATCCCGGCAACCGCCGGCAGCCGGTGCGTCGTCGATTAGGAAGCCGC
CCAAGGGCGACGAGCAACCAGATTTTTTCGTTCCGATGCTCTATGACGTGGGCACCCGCGATAGTCGCAG
CATCATGGACGTGGCCGTTTTCCGTCTGTCGAAGCGTGACCGACGAGCTGGCGAGGTGATCCGCTACGAG
CTTCCAGACGGGCACGTAGAGGTTTCCGCAGGGCCGGCCGGCATGGCCAGTGTGTGGGATTACGACCTGG
TACTGATGGCGGTTTCCCATCTAACCGAATCCATGAACCGATACCGGGAAGGGAAGGGAGACAAGCCCGG
CCGCGTGTTCCGTCCACACGTTGCGGACGTACTCAAGTTCTGCCGGCGAGCCGATGGCGGAAAGCAGAAA
GACGACCTGGTAGAAACCTGCATTCGGTTAAACACCACGCACGTTGCCATGCAGCGTACGAAGAAGGCCA
AGAACGGCCGCCTGGTGACGGTATCCGAGGGTGAAGCCTTGATTAGCCGCTACAAGATCGTAAAGAGCGA
AACCGGGCGGCCGGAGTACATCGAGATCGAGCTAGCTGATTGGATGTACCGCGAGATTACAGAAGGCAAG
AACCCGGACGTGCTGACGGTTCACCCCGATTACTTTTTGATCGATCCCGGCATCGGCCGTTTTCTCTACC
GCCTGGCACGCCGCGCCGCAGGCAAGGCAGAAGCCAGATGGTTGTTCAAGACGATCTACGAACGCAGTGG
CAGCGCCGGAGAGTTCAAGAAGTTCTGTTTCACCGTGCGCAAGCTGATCGGGTCAAATGACCTGCCGGAG
TACGATTTGAAGGAGGAGGCGGGGCAGGCTGGCCCGATCCTAGTCATGCGCTACCGCAACCTGATCGAGG
GCGAAGCATCCGCCGGTTCCTAATGTACGGAGCAGATGCTAGGGCAAATTGCCCTAGCAGGGGAAAAAGG
TCGAAAAAGCTTCTTTCCTGTGGATAGCACGTACATTGGGAACCCAAAGCCGTACATTGGGAACCGGAAC
CCGTACATTGGGAACCCAAAGCCGTACATTGGGAACCGGTCACACATGTAAGTGACTGATATAAAAGAGA
AAAAAGGCGATTTTTCCGCCTAAAACTCTTTAAAACTTATTAAAACTCTTAAAACCCGCCTGGCCTGTGC
ATAACTGTCTGGCCAGCGCACAGCCGAACAGCTGCAAAAAGCGCCCACATCAAGGCTCCGAGTGCGCGGA
ACCCCTATTTGTTTATTTTTCTAAATACATTCAAATATGTATCCGCTCATGAGACAATAACCCTGATAAA
TGCTTCAATAATATTGAAAAAGGAAGAGTATGGCTAAAATGAGAATATCACCGGAATTGAAAAAACTGAT
CGAAAAATACCGCTGCGTAAAAGATACGGAAGGAATGTCTCCTGCTAAGGTATATAAGCTGGTGGGAGAA
AATGAAAACCTATATTTAAAAATGACGGACAGCCGGTATAAAGGGACCACCTATGATGTGGAACGGGAAA
AGGACATGATGCTATGGCTGGAAGGAAAGCTGCCTGTTCCAAAGGTCCTGCACTTTGAACGGCATGATGG
CTGGAGCAATCTGCTCATGAGTGAGGCCGATGGCGTCCTTTGCTCGGAAGAGTATGAAGATGAACAAAGC
CCTGAAAAGATTATCGAGCTGTATGCGGAGTGCATCAGGCTCTTTCACTCCATCGACATATCGGATTGTC
CCTATACGAATAGCTTAGACAGCCGCTTAGCCGAATTGGATTACTTACTGAATAACGATCTGGCCGATGT
GGATTGCGAAAACTGGGAAGAGGACACTCCATTTAAAGATCCGCGCGAGCTGTATGATTTTTTAAAGACG
GAAAAGCCCGAAGAGGAACTTGTCTTTTCCCACGGCGACCTGGGAGACAGCAACATCTTTGTGAAAGATG
GCAAAGTAAGTGGCTTTATTGATCTTGGGAGAAGCGGCAGGGCGGACAAGTGGTATGACATTGCCTTCTG
CGTCCGGTCGCTCAGGGAGGATATCGGGGAAGAACAGTATGTCGAGCTATTTTTTGACTTACTGGGGATC
AAGCCTGATTGGGAGAAAATAAAATATTATATTTTACTGGATGAATTGTTTTAGCTGTCAGACCAAGTTT
ACTCATATATACTTTAGATTGATTTAAAACTTCATTTTTAATTTAAAAGGATCTAGGTGAAGATCCTTTT
TGATAATCTCATGACCAAAATCCCTTAACGTGAGTTTTCGTTCCACTGAGCGTCAGACCCCGTAGAAAAG
ATCAAAGGATCTTCTTGAGATCCTTTTTTTCTGCGCGTAATCTGCTGCTTGCAAACAAAAAAACCACCGC
TACCAGCGGTGGTTTGTTTGCCGGATCAAGAGCTACCAACTCTTTTTCCGAAGGTAACTGGCTTCAGCAG
AGCGCAGATACCAAATACTGTTCTTCTAGTGTAGCCGTAGTTAGGCCACCACTTCAAGAACTCTGTAGCA
CCGCCTACATACCTCGCTCTGCTAATCCTGTTACCAGTGGCTGCTGCCAGTGGCGATAAGTCGTGTCTTA
CCGGGTTGGACTCAAGACGATAGTTACCGGATAAGGCGCAGCGGTCGGGCTGAACGGGGGGTTCGTGCAC
ACAGCCCAGCTTGGAGCGAACGACCTACACCGAACTGAGATACCTACAGCGTGAGCTATGAGAAAGCGCC
ACGCTTCCCGAAGGGAGAAAGGCGGACAGGTATCCGGTAAGCGGCAGGGTCGGAACAGGAGAGCGCACGA
GGGAGCTTCCAGGGGGAAACGCCTGGTATCTTTATAGTCCTGTCGGGTTTCGCCACCTCTGACTTGAGCG
TCGATTTTTGTGATGCTCGTCAGGGGGGCGGAGCCTATGGAAAAACGCCAGCAACGCGGCCTTTTTACGG
TTCCTGCTCGGATCTGTTGGACCGGACAGTAGTCATGGTTGATGGGCTGCCTGTATCGAGTGGTGATTTT
GTGCCGAGCTGCCGGTCGGGGAGCTGTTGGCTGGCTGGTGGCAGGATATATTGTGGTGTAAACAAATTGA
CGCTTAGACAACTTAATAACACATTGCGGACGTTTTTAATGTACTGGGGTT
Features (pLannotate 1.2.2; 15 found; start..end, strand, type, name):
    127..803     +  promoter       CaMV 35S promoter (enhanced): cauliflower mosaic virus 35S promoter with a duplicated enhancer region
    828..881     +  misc_feature   TMV Ω: translational enhancer from the tobacco mosaic virus 5'-leader sequence (Gallie et al., 1988)
    890..4993    +  CDS            cas9: CAS9_STRP1 - Also known as csn1 From Streptococcus pyogenes serotype M1.
   5033..5749    +  CDS            EYFP: EYFP is a basic (constitutively fluorescent) green/yellow fluorescent protein published in 1996, derived from Aequorea victoria. It is reported to be a very rapidly-maturing weak dimer with high acid sensitivity.
   5765..6017    +  terminator     NOS terminator: nopaline synthase terminator and poly(A) signal
   6269..6344    +  misc_RNA       gRNA scaffold: guide RNA scaffold for the Streptococcus pyogenes CRISPR/Cas9 system
   6356..6377    -  protein_bind   attB2 (fragment): mutant version of attB; recombination site for the Gateway® BP reaction BP Clonase™
   6449..6473    +  misc_feature   RB T-DNA repeat: right border repeat from nopaline C58 T-DNA
   6782..7411    +  CDS            pVS1 StaA: stability protein from the Pseudomonas plasmid pVS1 (Heeb et al., 2000)
   7840..8913    +  CDS            pVS1 RepA: replication protein from the Pseudomonas plasmid pVS1 (Heeb et al., 2000)
   8979..9173    +  rep_origin     pVS1 oriV: origin of replication for the Pseudomonas plasmid pVS1 (Heeb et al., 2000)
   9235..9339    +  promoter       AmpR promoter: bla
   9340..10134   +  CDS            KanR: aminoglycoside phosphotransferase; aphA-3; confers resistance to kanamycin
  10305..10893   +  rep_origin     ori: high-copy-number ColE1/pMB1/pBR322/pUC origin of replication
  11029..11053   +  misc_feature   LB T-DNA repeat: left border repeat from nopaline C58 T-DNA
