[The description below was written by a language model from this plasmid's Addgene catalogue record and pLannotate feature annotations shown in this document.]
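Description:
pEPOR2KN0011 is a Level 2 MoClo (Golden Gate) plant expression construct built in the binary backbone pICSL4723, into which two Level 1 transcription units were assembled through BpiI sites that were destroyed during cloning. The backbone carries nopaline-type left and right T-DNA border repeats, so the region between them can be transferred into plant cells by Agrobacterium. It also carries the pVS1 replication origin with its RepA and StaA functions for stable maintenance in Agrobacterium. A high-copy ColE1/pUC-type origin supports propagation in E. coli. Selection in bacteria is by kanamycin, through an aminoglycoside phosphotransferase gene driven by the bla promoter. No plant selectable marker appears in the annotated features.

The first cassette expresses Streptococcus pyogenes Cas9 (the "SpCas9-h" version from pICSL11023) from an enhanced CaMV 35S promoter with a duplicated enhancer, followed by the TMV Ω leader, which boosts translation. An EYFP coding sequence lies immediately downstream of Cas9 and ahead of the NOS terminator. This suggests a Cas9–fluorescent protein fusion for monitoring expression, although the catalogue entry does not say so explicitly. The second cassette uses the Arabidopsis U6-26 Pol III promoter, which is named in the catalogue but not picked up by the annotation. It drives a single guide RNA made up of a spacer and the SpCas9 scaffold. The guide is described as targeting NbPDS with one mismatch, presumably the Nicotiana benthamiana phytoene desaturase gene.

The construct belongs to a toolkit comparing the efficiency and specificity of Cas nucleases in plants, and the mismatched guide fits a test of how well SpCas9 tolerates imperfect target pairing.
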