Addgene plasmid #117583: pEPOR2KN0011
Purpose: Level2 MoClo construct, containing level1 plant expression cassettes for SpCas9-h(pICSL11023) and sgRNA_NbPDS+1 mismatch(pEPOR1CB021)
Depositing lab: Nicola Patron. Depositing organization: Earlham Institute. Publication: Comparison of efficiency and specificity of CRISPR-associated (Cas) nucleases in plants: An expanded toolkit for precision genome engineering. Raitskin O, Schudoma C, West A, Patron NJ. PLoS One. 2019 Feb 27;14(2):e0211598. doi: 10.1371/journal.pone.0211598. eCollection 2019. PubMed 30811422.
Backbone
  Vector backbone: pICSL4723
  Vector type: Plant Expression
Growth in bacteria
  Bacterial resistance: Kanamycin, 50 μg/mL
  Growth temperature: 37°C
  Growth strain: DH5alpha
  Copy number: High Copy
Gene/Insert
  Gene/Insert name: [35S:SpCas9-h(pICSL11023) ] +[AtU6-26:sgRNA]
  Species: Synthetic
  Cloning method: Restriction Enzyme; 5′ cloning site BpiI (destroyed during cloning); 3′ cloning site BpiI (destroyed during cloning)
Terms and licenses: Academic/Nonprofit Terms; Industry Terms: Not Available to Industry
Depositor comments: Please visit https://www.biorxiv.org/content/early/2018/09/20/422766 for BioRxiv preprint
How to cite: pEPOR2KN0011 was a gift from Nicola Patron (Addgene plasmid # 117583 ; http://n2t.net/addgene:117583 ; RRID:Addgene_117583)
